Addgene plasmid #221825: pdU6-2_sgRNA1-5-HT2AR-isoformBFH
Purpose: Plasmid to express gRNA1 (cgctatcggtctgtgacaga) for editing at the end of Drosophila 5-HT2AR isoforms B, F and H coding frame
Depositing lab: Quentin Gaudry. Depositing organization: University of Maryland, College Park. Publication: Serotonin acts through multiple cellular targets during an olfactory critical period. Mallick A, Tan HL, Epstein JM, Gaudry Q, Dacks AM. bioRxiv [Preprint]. 2024 Apr 14:2024.04.14.589413. doi: 10.1101/2024.04.14.589413. PubMed 38645269.
Backbone
  Vector backbone: pdU6-2
  Vector type: Insect Expression, CRISPR
Growth in bacteria
  Bacterial resistance: Ampicillin, 100 μg/mL
  Growth temperature: 37°C
  Growth strain: DH5alpha
  Copy number: High Copy
Gene/Insert
  Gene/Insert name: d5-HT2AR isoforms BFH gRNA1
  gRNA/shRNA sequence: cgctatcggtctgtgacaga
  Species: D. melanogaster (fly)
  Entrez Gene: 5-HT2 (a.k.a. Dmel_CG1056, 5-HT2Dro, 5-HT[2]Dro, 5-HT[[2Dro]], 5-HT[[2]], 5-HT[[2]]Dro, 5-ht2Dro, 5HT-R82A, 5HT-dro[[1]], 5HT2-Dro, 5HT2Dro, 5HT[[2Dro]], CG1056, Dm5HT2, Dmel\CG1056, d5-HT2, l(3)82CDb)
  Promoter: zebrafish U6 promoter (U6b)
  Cloning method: Restriction Enzyme; 5′ cloning site unknown (unknown if destroyed); 3′ cloning site N/A (unknown if destroyed)
  Sequencing primers: 5′ N/A
Terms and licenses: Academic/Nonprofit Terms; Industry Terms: Not Available to Industry
Depositor comments: Please visit https://doi.org/10.1101/2024.04.14.589413 for bioRxiv preprint.
How to cite: pdU6-2_sgRNA1-5-HT2AR-isoformBFH was a gift from Quentin Gaudry (Addgene plasmid # 221825 ; http://n2t.net/addgene:221825 ; RRID:Addgene_221825)
