[The description below was written by a language model from this plasmid's Addgene catalogue record and pLannotate feature annotations shown in this document.]
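Description:
pdU6-2_sgRNA1-5-HT2AR-isoformBFH is a small (about 3.5 kb) guide RNA expression plasmid for CRISPR/Cas9 genome editing in Drosophila melanogaster, built on the pdU6-2 backbone. It is propagated in E. coli as a high-copy plasmid through a ColE1/pUC-type origin and selected with ampicillin via the β-lactamase (AmpR) gene. The backbone looks like a standard phagemid-style cloning vector. It carries an f1 origin, flanking T3 and T7 promoters, and remnants of the lac promoter/operator and lacZα region. The short RSF ori and lacI hits in the annotation are only fragments and are unlikely to be functional.

The payload is a single sgRNA cassette on the reverse strand. A Drosophila U6-2 snRNA promoter, which is transcribed by RNA polymerase III, sits upstream of a roughly 20-nt gap corresponding to the guide spacer, followed by the Streptococcus pyogenes Cas9 gRNA scaffold. A fragment annotated as dU6-3 promoter lies just downstream of the scaffold; it may represent U6 flanking or terminator sequence, although the record does not say. The catalogue entry lists the promoter as a zebrafish U6 (U6b) promoter. This conflicts with both the backbone name and the sequence annotation, which point to the fly dU6-2 promoter.

The spacer is guide 1, directed at the end of the coding frame of isoforms B, F and H of the fly serotonin receptor gene 5-HT2A (5-HT2, CG1056). The plasmid encodes no Cas9 and no donor template, so these would have to be supplied separately. Cutting near the end of the coding frame would suit isoform-specific editing at the C-terminus, such as a knock-in, but the record does not specify the intended modification.
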