Features (pLannotate 1.2.2; 15 found; start..end, strand, type, name):
      1..64      +  rep_origin     RSF ori (fragment): Plasmids containing the RSF 1030 origin of replication can be propagated in E. coli cells that contain additional plasmids with compatible origins.
     66..158     +  CDS            lacI (fragment): lac repressor; lacI; The lac repressor binds to the lac operator to inhibit transcription in E. coli. This inhibition can be relieved by adding lactose or isopropyl-β-D-thiogalactopyranoside (IPTG).
    171..192     +  protein_bind   CAP binding site: CAP binding activates transcription in the presence of cAMP. E. coli catabolite activator protein
    207..237     +  promoter       lac promoter: promoter for the E. coli lac operon
    245..261     +  protein_bind   lac operator: The lac repressor binds to the lac operator to inhibit transcription in E. coli. This inhibition can be relieved by adding lactose or isopropyl-β-D-thiogalactopyranoside (IPTG). lac repressor encoded by lacI
    306..324     +  promoter       T3 promoter: promoter for bacteriophage T3 RNA polymerase
    349..447     -  promoter       dU6-3 promoter (fragment): RNA polymerase III promoter for Drosophila U6-3 snRNA (Port et al., 2014)
    455..530     -  misc_RNA       gRNA scaffold: guide RNA scaffold for the Streptococcus pyogenes CRISPR/Cas9 system
    552..951     -  promoter       dU6-2 promoter: RNA polymerase III promoter for Drosophila U6-2 snRNA (Das et al., 1987)
    972..990     -  promoter       T7 promoter: promoter for bacteriophage T7 RNA polymerase
    998..1153    +  CDS            lacZα (fragment): LacZα fragment of β-galactosidase; lacZ fragment
   1157..1613    -  rep_origin     f1 ori (sequence partly withheld): f1 bacteriophage origin of replication; arrow indicates direction of (+) strand synthesis
   1640..1744    +  promoter       AmpR promoter: bla
   1745..2605    +  CDS            AmpR: β-lactamase; bla; confers resistance to ampicillin, carbenicillin, and related antibiotics
   2776..3364    +  rep_origin     ori: high-copy-number ColE1/pMB1/pBR322/pUC origin of replication
>Addgene plasmid #221825 | pdU6-2_sgRNA1-5-HT2AR-isoformBFH | addgene full sequence | sequence record 442849 | Addgene NGS Result
GCTGATACCGCTCGCCGCAGCCGAACGACCGAGCGCAGCGAGTCAGTGAGCGAGGAAGCGGAAGAGCGCC
CAATACGCAAACCGCCTCTCCCCGCGCGTTGGCCGATTCATTAATGCAGCTGGCACGACAGGTTTCCCGA
CTGGAAAGCGGGCAGTGAGCGCAACGCAATTAATGTGAGTTAGCTCACTCATTAGGCACCCCAGGCTTTA
CACTTTATGCTTCCGGCTCGTATGTTGTGTGGAATTGTGAGCGGATAACAATTTCACACAGGAAACAGCT
ATGACCATGATTACGCCAAGCGCGCAATTAACCCTCACTAAAGGGAACAAAAGCTGGAGCTCACTAGTAA
TTCTTTCCTGTAAAATAAATATAAATAAATATGCTTTATTGACAGAAAATTTGATGTTTTTGTATTTGAG
TAGGAGCAATCACAGGTGAGCAAAAAAATGGATCGCACCGACTCGGTGCCACTTTTTCAAGTTGATAACG
GACTAGCCTTATTTTAACTTGCTATTTCTAGCTCTAAAACTCTGTCACAGACCGATAGCGCGAAGTATTG
AGGAAAACATACCTATATAAATGATCAACATCAGGAAAGAGCAGTTGAGAATTATAAGAATTGGCAAATG
GTCTTAAGAACCCTCTGCTTAAGATTTTCAAAATTTCCTTTAGAATCAAAGTGTCCTATTGTTCGTTTGT
TGAAAACACAGTTCGATTTATTGACTATAATAAATTGATAGTTTTAAATATAGAGGCACGACTAAGAGAG
TTTGGTTTTGTTTTGGTTAGGGACCAAAAAAAGTATACATAACGAATAAAAAAGGATTTAAGTGCAAATG
GTAAAAAAGTGTCGAGTTTTTCTTGAGTTGATTGTGCTGTAATGAGACTCTGCATTCGGCATTTGACTCG
GCTTTTCCTACTCGTGCCGTATTTCAGGCTGCAAGTCGAACCAAGCTTGTACCCAATTCGCCCTATAGTG
AGTCGTATTACGCGCGCTCACTGGCCGTCGTTTTACAACGTCGTGACTGGGAAAACCCTGGCGTTACCCA
ACTTAATCGCCTTGCAGCACATCCCCCTTTCGCCAGCTGGCGTAATAGCGAAGAGGCCCGCACCGATCGC
CCTTCCCAACAGTTGCGCAGCCTGAATGGCGAATGGAAATTGTAAGCGTTAATATTTTGTTAAAATTCGC
GTTAAATTTTTGTTAAATCAGCTCATTTTTTTAACCAATAGGCCGAAATCGGCAAAATCCCTTATAAATC
AAAAGAATAGACCGAGATAGGGT
[37 nt withheld, positions 1284-1320]
AAAGAACGTGGACTCCAACGTCAAAGG
[49 nt withheld, positions 1348-1396]
T
[91 nt withheld, positions 1398-1488]
GAACGTGGT
[116 nt withheld, positions 1498-1613]
CAGGTGGCACTTTTCGGGGAAATGTGCGCGGAACCCCTATTTGTTTATTTTTCTAAATACATTCAAATAT
GTATCCGCTCATGAGACAATAACCCTGATAAATGCTTCAATAATATTGAAAAAGGAAGAGTATGAGTATT
CAACATTTCCGTGTCGCCCTTATTCCCTTTTTTGCGGCATTTTGCCTTCCTGTTTTTGCTCACCCAGAAA
CGCTGGTGAAAGTAAAAGATGCTGAAGATCAGTTGGGTGCACGAGTGGGTTACATCGAACTGGATCTCAA
CAGCGGTAAGATCCTTGAGAGTTTTCGCCCCGAAGAACGTTTTCCAATGATGAGCACTTTTAAAGTTCTG
CTATGTGGCGCGGTATTATCCCGTATTGACGCCGGGCAAGAGCAACTCGGTCGCCGCATACACTATTCTC
AGAATGACTTGGTTGAGTACTCACCAGTCACAGAAAAGCATCTTACGGATGGCATGACAGTAAGAGAATT
ATGCAGTGCTGCCATAACCATGAGTGATAACACTGCGGCCAACTTACTTCTGACAACGATCGGAGGACCG
AAGGAGCTAACCGCTTTTTTGCACAACATGGGGGATCATGTAACTCGCCTTGATCGTTGGGAACCGGAGC
TGAATGAAGCCATACCAAACGACGAGCGTGACACCACGATGCCTGTAGCAATGGCAACAACGTTGCGCAA
ACTATTAACTGGCGAACTACTTACTCTAGCTTCCCGGCAACAATTAATAGACTGGATGGAGGCGGATAAA
GTTGCAGGACCACTTCTGCGCTCGGCCCTTCCGGCTGGCTGGTTTATTGCTGATAAATCTGGAGCCGGTG
AGCGTGGGTCTCGCGGTATCATTGCAGCACTGGGGCCAGATGGTAAGCCCTCCCGTATCGTAGTTATCTA
CACGACGGGGAGTCAGGCAACTATGGATGAACGAAATAGACAGATCGCTGAGATAGGTGCCTCACTGATT
AAGCATTGGTAACTGTCAGACCAAGTTTACTCATATATACTTTAGATTGATTTAAAACTTCATTTTTAAT
TTAAAAGGATCTAGGTGAAGATCCTTTTTGATAATCTCATGACCAAAATCCCTTAACGTGAGTTTTCGTT
CCACTGAGCGTCAGACCCCGTAGAAAAGATCAAAGGATCTTCTTGAGATCCTTTTTTTCTGCGCGTAATC
TGCTGCTTGCAAACAAAAAAACCACCGCTACCAGCGGTGGTTTGTTTGCCGGATCAAGAGCTACCAACTC
TTTTTCCGAAGGTAACTGGCTTCAGCAGAGCGCAGATACCAAATACTGTTCTTCTAGTGTAGCCGTAGTT
AGGCCACCACTTCAAGAACTCTGTAGCACCGCCTACATACCTCGCTCTGCTAATCCTGTTACCAGTGGCT
GCTGCCAGTGGCGATAAGTCGTGTCTTACCGGGTTGGACTCAAGACGATAGTTACCGGATAAGGCGCAGC
GGTCGGGCTGAACGGGGGGTTCGTGCACACAGCCCAGCTTGGAGCGAACGACCTACACCGAACTGAGATA
CCTACAGCGTGAGCTATGAGAAAGCGCCACGCTTCCCGAAGGGAGAAAGGCGGACAGGTATCCGGTAAGC
GGCAGGGTCGGAACAGGAGAGCGCACGAGGGAGCTTCCAGGGGGAAACGCCTGGTATCTTTATAGTCCTG
TCGGGTTTCGCCACCTCTGACTTGAGCGTCGATTTTTGTGATGCTCGTCAGGGGGGCGGAGCCTATGGAA
AAACGCCAGCAACGCGGCCTTTTTACGGTTCCTGGCCTTTTGCTGGCCTTTTGCTCACATGTTCTTTCCT
GCGTTATCCCCTGATTCTGTGGATAACCGTATTACCGCCTTTGAGTGA
