>Addgene plasmid #221825 | pdU6-2_sgRNA1-5-HT2AR-isoformBFH | depositor partial sequence | sequence record 434283 | partial sequence
GTTCGACTTGCAGCCTGAAATACGGCACGAGTAGGAAAAGCCGAGTCAAATGCCGAATGCAGAGTCTCAT
TACAGCACAATCAACTCAAGAAAAACTCGACACTTTTTTACCATTTGCACTTAAATCCTTTTTTATTCGT
TATGTATACTTTTTTTGGTCCCTAACCAAAACAAAACCAAACTCTCTTAGTCGTGCCTCTATATTTAAAA
CTATCAATTTATTATAGTCAATAAATCGAACTGTGTTTTCAACAAACGAACAATAGGACACTTTGATTCT
AAAGGAAATTTTGAAAATCTTAAGCAGAGGGTTCTTAAGACCATTTGCCAATTCTTATAATTCTCAACTG
CTCTTTCCTGATGTTGATCATTTATATAGGTATGTTTTCCTCAATACTTCGCGCTATCGGTCTGTGACAG
AGTTTTAGAGCTAGAAATAGCAAGTTAAAATAAGGCTAGTCCGTTATCAACTTGAAAAAGTGGCACCGAG
TCGGTGCGATCCATTTTTTTGCTCACCTGTGATTGCTCCTACTCAAATACAAAAACATCAAATTTTCTGT
CAATAAAGCATATTTATTTATATTTATTTTACAGGAAAGAATTACTAGTGAGCTCCAGCTTTTGTTCCCT
TTAGTGAGGGTTAATTGCGCGCTTGGCGTAATCATGGTCATAGCTGTTTCCTGTGTGAAATTGTTATCCG
CTCACAATTCCACACAACATACGAGCCGGAAGCATAAAGTGTAAAGCCTGGGGTGCCTAATGAGTGAGCT
AACTCACATTAATTGCGTTGCGCTCACTGCCCGCTTTCCAGTCGGGAAACCTGTCGTGCCAGCTGCATTA
ATGAATCGGCCAACGCGCGGGGAGAGGCGGTTTGCGTATTGGGCGCTCTTCCGCTTCCTCGCTCACTGAC
TCGCTGCGCTCGGTCGTTCGGCTGCGGCGAGCGGTATCAGCTCACTCAAAGGCGGTAATACGGTTATCCA
CAGAATCAGGGGATAACGCAGGAAAGAACATGTGAGCAAAAGGCCAGCAAAAGGCCAGGAACCGTAAAAA
GGCCGCGTTGCTGGCGTTTTTCCATAGGCTCCGCCCCCCTGACGAGCATCACAAAAA
